Addgene plasmid #141781: TFORF0990
Purpose: Lentiviral vector for overexpressing transcription factor ORFs with unique 24-bp barcodes. Barcodes facilitate identification of transcription factors in pooled screens.
Depositing lab: Feng Zhang. Depositing organization: Broad Institute. Publication: A transcription factor atlas of directed differentiation. Joung J, Ma S, Tay T, Geiger-Schuller KR, Kirchgatterer PC, Verdine VK, Guo B, Arias-Garcia MA, Allen WE, Singh A, Kuksenko O, Abudayyeh OO, Gootenberg JS, Fu Z, Macrae RK, Buenrostro JD, Regev A, Zhang F. Cell. 2023 Jan 5;186(1):209-229.e26. doi: 10.1016/j.cell.2022.11.026. PubMed 36608654.
Backbone
  Vector backbone: pLX_TRC317
  Backbone manufacturer: Broad Institute Genetic Perturbation Platform
  Backbone size w/o insert (bp): 8264
  Vector type: Mammalian Expression, Lentiviral
  Selectable markers: Puromycin
Growth in bacteria
  Bacterial resistance: Ampicillin, 100 μg/mL
  Growth temperature: 37°C
  Growth strain: NEB Stable
  Copy number: High Copy
Gene/Insert
  Gene/Insert name: KLF8
  Species: H. sapiens (human)
  Insert size (bp): 788
  Entrez Gene: KLF8 (a.k.a. BKLF3, ZNF741)
  Promoter: EF1a
  Cloning method: Unknown
  Sequencing primers: 5′ GGGTGGAGACTGAAGTTAGGCCAG; 3′ CACATAGCGTAAAAGGAGCAACATAG
Terms and licenses: Academic/Nonprofit Terms; Industry Terms: Not Available to Industry
Depositor comments: XM_006724576,ENST00000358094 . The transcription factor ORF portion of this plasmid was synthesized by Genewiz. Please test multiple small colonies in case of plasmid recombination. To make this collection available in a timely manner, a portion of this collection was not fully sequenced by Addgene. If an Addgene verified full plasmid sequence is not available, please contact us prior to placing an order to request the full sequence.
How to cite: TFORF0990 was a gift from Feng Zhang (Addgene plasmid # 141781 ; http://n2t.net/addgene:141781 ; RRID:Addgene_141781)
