[The description below was written by a language model from this plasmid's Addgene catalogue record and pLannotate feature annotations shown in this document.]
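Description:
TFORF0990 is a lentiviral mammalian expression plasmid built on the pLX_TRC317 backbone, carrying a human KLF8 open reading frame as one member of a barcoded transcription factor ORF collection. It is maintained in E. coli through a high-copy ColE1/pUC-type origin with ampicillin resistance (AmpR); an f1 origin and leftover lac, T7 and T3 cloning-vector elements are also annotated. The sequenced record is 9,052 nt, consistent with the stated backbone and insert sizes. The depositor notes that the plasmid can recombine, as is common for LTR-containing vectors.

The viral portion has a third-generation, self-inactivating layout. An RSV promoter drives a truncated HIV-1 5' LTR, followed by the Ψ packaging signal with a partial gag sequence, the RRE for Rev-dependent nuclear export, a cPPT/CTS, and a ΔU3 3' LTR followed by an SV40 poly(A) signal. Within this transfer cassette, an SV40 early promoter/origin region sits upstream of the puromycin N-acetyltransferase gene, allowing selection of transduced cells. Downstream, the EF-1α promoter drives KLF8, a Krüppel-like zinc-finger factor that binds CACCC-box elements and acts as both repressor and activator. The annotation tool matches only part of the insert to the reference KLF8 protein, and the depositor cites specific transcript isoforms, so the ORF may represent an isoform rather than the canonical form. A WPRE follows the ORF to enhance transcript expression. The 24-bp barcode described in the catalogue entry is not annotated in the feature table; a short U6 promoter fragment is called between the ORF and the WPRE, but its role is not stated.

The construct is intended for overexpressing KLF8, and its barcode allows the factor to be identified in pooled overexpression screens such as directed differentiation studies.
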