Features (pLannotate 1.2.2; 31 found; start..end, strand, type, name):
      5..231     +  promoter       RSV promoter: Rous sarcoma virus enhancer/promoter
    232..412     +  LTR            5' LTR (truncated): truncated 5' long terminal repeat (LTR) from HIV-1
    459..584     +  misc_feature   HIV-1 Ψ: packaging signal of human immunodeficiency virus type 1
    568..931     +  CDS            HIV-1 gag (fragment): gag protein from human immunodeficiency virus 1; gag
   1077..1310    +  misc_feature   RRE: The Rev response element (RRE) of HIV-1 allows for Rev-dependent mRNA export from the nucleus to the cytoplasm.
   1687..1713    +  CDS            Rev (fragment): human immunodeficiency virus 1 (HIV-1) Rev protein; rev; enhances nuclear export of unspliced and incompletely spliced viral mRNAs
   1720..1743    +  promoter       SV40 promoter (fragment): SV40 early promoter
   1744..1815    +  promoter       SV40 promoter (fragment): SV40 enhancer and early promoter
   1839..1974    +  rep_origin     SV40 ori: SV40 origin of replication
   2020..2616    +  CDS            PuroR (fragment): puromycin N-acetyltransferase; pac from Streptomyces; confers resistance to puromycin
   2665..2782    +  misc_feature   cPPT/CTS: central polypurine tract and central termination sequence of HIV-1
   2847..2913    +  CDS            small t antigen (fragment): SV40 (simian virus 40) small t antigen
   2920..4098    +  promoter       EF-1α promoter: strong constitutive promoter for human elongation factor EF-1α
   4115..4759    +  CDS            KLF8 (fragment): KLF8_HUMAN - Also known as BKLF3, ZNF741. Experimental evidence at protein level: Swiss-Prot protein existence level 1. Transcriptional repressor and activator. Binds to CACCC-boxes promoter elements. Also binds the GT-box of cyclin D1 promoter and mediates cell cycle progression at G(1) phase as a downstream target of focal adhesion kinase (FAK). From Homo sapiens (Human).
   4814..4867    +  promoter       U6 promoter (fragment): RNA polymerase III promoter for human U6 snRNA
   4909..5497    +  misc_feature   WPRE: woodchuck hepatitis virus posttranscriptional regulatory element
   5548..5567    +  misc_feature   cPPT/CTS (fragment): central polypurine tract and central termination sequence of HIV-1
   5569..5802    +  LTR            3' LTR (ΔU3): self-inactivating 3' long terminal repeat (LTR) from HIV-1
   5880..6001    +  polyA_signal   SV40 poly(A) signal: SV40 polyadenylation signal
   6041..6176    +  rep_origin     SV40 ori: SV40 origin of replication
   6197..6215    -  promoter       T7 promoter: promoter for bacteriophage T7 RNA polymerase
   6223..6378    +  CDS            lacZα (fragment): LacZα fragment of β-galactosidase; lacZ fragment
   6383..6811    +  rep_origin     f1 ori (sequence partly withheld): f1 bacteriophage origin of replication; arrow indicates direction of (+) strand synthesis
   6864..6968    +  promoter       AmpR promoter: bla
   6969..7829    +  CDS            AmpR: β-lactamase; bla; confers resistance to ampicillin, carbenicillin, and related antibiotics
   8000..8588    +  rep_origin     ori: high-copy-number ColE1/pMB1/pBR322/pUC origin of replication
   8771..8863    +  CDS            lacI (fragment): lac repressor; lacI; The lac repressor binds to the lac operator to inhibit transcription in E. coli. This inhibition can be relieved by adding lactose or isopropyl-β-D-thiogalactopyranoside (IPTG).
   8876..8897    +  protein_bind   CAP binding site: CAP binding activates transcription in the presence of cAMP. E. coli catabolite activator protein
   8912..8942    +  promoter       lac promoter: promoter for the E. coli lac operon
   8950..8966    +  protein_bind   lac operator: The lac repressor binds to the lac operator to inhibit transcription in E. coli. This inhibition can be relieved by adding lactose or isopropyl-β-D-thiogalactopyranoside (IPTG). lac repressor encoded by lacI
   9011..9029    +  promoter       T3 promoter: promoter for bacteriophage T3 RNA polymerase
>Addgene plasmid #141781 | TFORF0990 | addgene full sequence | sequence record 415105 | Addgene NGS Result
TTAATGTAGTCTTATGCAATACTCTTGTAGTCTTGCAACATGGTAACGATGAGTTAGCAACATGCCTTAC
AAGGAGAGAAAAAGCACCGTGCATGCCGATTGGTGGAAGTAAGGTGGTACGATCGTGCCTTATTAGGAAG
GCAACAGACGGGTCTGACATGGATTGGACGAACCACTGAATTGCCGCATTGCAGAGATATTGTATTTAAG
TGCCTAGCTCGATACATAAACGGGTCTCTCTGGTTAGACCAGATCTGAGCCTGGGAGCTCTCTGGCTAAC
TAGGGAACCCACTGCTTAAGCCTCAATAAAGCTTGCCTTGAGTGCTTCAAGTAGTGTGTGCCCGTCTGTT
GTGTGACTCTGGTAACTAGAGATCCCTCAGACCCTTTTAGTCAGTGTGGAAAATCTCTAGCAGTGGCGCC
CGAACAGGGACTTGAAAGCGAAAGGGAAACCAGAGGAGCTCTCTCGACGCAGGACTCGGCTTGCTGAAGC
GCGCACGGCAAGAGGCGAGGGGCGGCGACTGGTGAGTACGCCAAAAATTTTGACTAGCGGAGGCTAGAAG
GAGAGAGATGGGTGCGAGAGCGTCAGTATTAAGCGGGGGAGAATTAGATCGCGATGGGAAAAAATTCGGT
TAAGGCCAGGGGGAAAGAAAAAATATAAATTAAAACATATAGTATGGGCAAGCAGGGAGCTAGAACGATT
CGCAGTTAATCCTGGCCTGTTAGAAACATCAGAAGGCTGTAGACAAATACTGGGACAGCTACAACCATCC
CTTCAGACAGGATCAGAAGAACTTAGATCATTATATAATACAGTAGCAACCCTCTATTGTGTGCATCAAA
GGATAGAGATAAAAGACACCAAGGAAGCTTTAGACAAGATAGAGGAAGAGCAAAACAAAAGTAAGACCAC
CGCACAGCAAGCGGCCGCTGATCTTCAGACCTGGAGGAGGAGATATGAGGGACAATTGGAGAAGTGAATT
ATATAAATATAAAGTAGTAAAAATTGAACCATTAGGAGTAGCACCCACCAAGGCAAAGAGAAGAGTGGTG
CAGAGAGAAAAAAGAGCAGTGGGAATAGGAGCTTTGTTCCTTGGGTTCTTGGGAGCAGCAGGAAGCACTA
TGGGCGCAGCGTCAATGACGCTGACGGTACAGGCCAGACAATTATTGTCTGGTATAGTGCAGCAGCAGAA
CAATTTGCTGAGGGCTATTGAGGCGCAACAGCATCTGTTGCAACTCACAGTCTGGGGCATCAAGCAGCTC
CAGGCAAGAATCCTGGCTGTGGAAAGATACCTAAAGGATCAACAGCTCCTGGGGATTTGGGGTTGCTCTG
GAAAACTCATTTGCACCACTGCTGTGCCTTGGAATGCTAGTTGGAGTAATAAATCTCTGGAACAGATTTG
GAATCACACGACCTGGATGGAGTGGGACAGAGAAATTAACAATTACACAAGCTTAATACACTCCTTAATT
GAAGAATCGCAAAACCAGCAAGAAAAGAATGAACAAGAATTATTGGAATTAGATAAATGGGCAAGTTTGT
GGAATTGGTTTAACATAACAAATTGGCTGTGGTATATAAAATTATTCATAATGATAGTAGGAGGCTTGGT
AGGTTTAAGAATAGTTTTTGCTGTACTTTCTATAGTGAATAGAGTTAGGCAGGGATATTCACCATTATCG
TTTCAGACCCACCTCCCAACCCCGAGGGGACCCATGCATTGCATCTCAATTAGTCAGCAACCAGGTGTGG
AAAGTCCCCAGGCTCCCCAGCAGGCAGAAGTATGCAAAGCATGCGTCTCAATTAGTCAGCAACCATAGTC
CCGCCCCTAACTCCGCCCATCCCGCCCCTAACTCCGCCCAGTTCCGCCCATTCTCCGCCCCATGGCTGAC
TAATTTTTTTTATTTATGCAGAGGCCGAGGCCGCCTCGGCCTCTGAGCTATTCCAGAAGTAGTGAGGAGG
CTTTTTTGGAGGCCTAGGCTTTTGCAAAAAGCTTTCTAGAGGTACCACCGGAGCTTACCATGACCGAGTA
CAAGCCCACGGTGCGCCTCGCCACCCGCGACGACGTCCCCAGGGCCGTACGCACCCTCGCCGCCGCGTTC
GCCGACTACCCCGCCACGCGCCACACCGTCGATCCGGACCGCCACATCGAGCGGGTCACCGAGCTGCAAG
AACTCTTCCTCACGCGCGTCGGGCTCGACATCGGCAAGGTGTGGGTCGCGGACGACGGCGCCGCCGTGGC
GGTCTGGACCACGCCGGAGAGCGTCGAAGCGGGGGCGGTGTTCGCCGAGATCGGCCCGCGCATGGCCGAG
TTGAGCGGTTCCCGGCTGGCCGCGCAGCAACAGATGGAAGGCCTCCTGGCGCCGCACCGGCCCAAGGAGC
CCGCGTGGTTCCTGGCCACCGTCGGCGTCTCGCCCGACCACCAGGGCAAGGGTCTGGGCAGCGCCGTCGT
GCTCCCCGGAGTGGAGGCGGCCGAGCGCGCCGGGGTGCCCGCCTTCCTGGAGACCTCCGCGCCCCGCAAC
CTCCCCTTCTACGAGCGGCTCGGCTTCACCGTCACCGCCGACGTCGAGGTGCCCGAAGGACCGCGCACCT
GGTGCATGACCCGCAAGCCCGGTGCCAGTTAACGAATTCTAGATCTTGAGACAAATGGCAGTATTCATCC
ACAATTTTAAAAGAAAAGGGGGGATTGGGGGGTACAGTGCAGGGGAAAGAATAGTAGACATAATAGCAAC
AGACATACAAACTAAAGAATTACAAAAACAAATTACAAAAATTCAAAATTTTCGGGTTTATTACAGGGAC
AGCAGAGATCCACTTTGGCGCCGGCTCGAGGCCTGCAGGTGCAAAGATGGATAAAGTTTTAAACAGAGAG
GAATCTTTGCAGCTAATGGACCTTCTAGGTCTTGAAAGGAGTGGGAATTGGCTCCGGTGCCCGTCAGTGG
GCAGAGCGCACATCGCCCACAGTCCCCGAGAAGTTGGGGGGAGGGGTCGGCAATTGAACCGGTGCCTAGA
GAAGGTGGCGCGGGGTAAACTGGGAAAGTGATGTCGTGTACTGGCTCCGCCTTTTTCCCGAGGGTGGGGG
AGAACCGTATATAAGTGCAGTAGTCGCCGTGAACGTTCTTTTTCGCAACGGGTTTGCCGCCAGAACACAG
GTAAGTGCCGTGTGTGGTTCCCGCGGGCCTGGCCTCTTTACGGGTTATGGCCCTTGCGTGCCTTGAATTA
CTTCCACCTGGCTGCAGTACGTGATTCTTGATCCCGAGCTTCGGGTTGGAAGTGGGTGGGAGAGTTCGAG
GCCTTGCGCTTAAGGAGCCCCTTCGCCTCGTGCTTGAGTTGAGGCCTGGCCTGGGCGCTGGGGCCGCCGC
GTGCGAATCTGGTGGCACCTTCGCGCCTGTCTCGCTGCTTTCGATAAGTCTCTAGCCATTTAAAATTTTT
GATGACCTGCTGCGACGCTTTTTTTCTGGCAAGATAGTCTTGTAAATGCGGGCCAAGATCTGCACACTGG
TATTTCGGTTTTTGGGGCCGCGGGCGGCGACGGGGCCCGTGCGTCCCAGCGCACATGTTCGGCGAGGCGG
GGCCTGCGAGCGCGGCCACCGAGAATCGGACGGGGGTAGTCTCAAGCTGGCCGGCCTGCTCTGGTGCCTG
GCCTCGCGCCGCCGTGTATCGCCCCGCCCTGGGCGGCAAGGCTGGCCCGGTCGGCACCAGTTGCGTGAGC
GGAAAGATGGCCGCTTCCCGGCCCTGCTGCAGGGAGCTCAAAATGGAGGACGCGGCGCTCGGGAGAGCGG
GCGGGTGAGTCACCCACACAAAGGAAAAGGGCCTTTCCGTCCTCAGCCGTCGCTTCATGTGACTCCACGG
AGTACCGGGCGCCGTCCAGGCACCTCGATTAGTTCTCGAGCTTTTGGAGTACGTCGTCTTTAGGTTGGGG
GGAGGGGTTTTATGCGATGGAGTTTCCCCACACTGAGTGGGTGGAGACTGAAGTTAGGCCAGCTTGGCAC
TTGATGTAATTCTCCTTGGAATTTGCCCTTTTTGAGTTTGGATCTTGGTTCATTCTCAAGCCTCAGACAG
TGGTTCAAAGTTTTTTTCTTCCATTTCAGGTGTCGTGAGGCTAGCACCGCCACCATGGTCGATATGGATA
AACTCATAAACAACTTGGAGGTCCAACTTAATTCAGAAGGTGGCTCAATGCAGGTATTCAAGCAGGTCAC
TGCTTCTGTTCGGAACAGAGATCCCCCTGAGATAGAATACAGAAGTAATATGACTTCTCCAACACTCCTG
GATGCCAACCCCATGGAGAACCCAGCACTGTTTAATGACATCAAGATTGAGCCCCCAGAAGAACTTTTGG
CTAGTGATTTCAGCCTGCCCCAAGTGGAACCAGTTGACCTCTCCTTTCACAAGCCCAAGGCTCCTCTCCA
GCCTGCTAGCATGCTACAAGCTCCAATACGTCCCCCCAAGCCACAGTCTTCTCCCCAGACCCTTGTGGTG
TCCACGTCAACATCTGACATGAGCACTTCAGCAAACATTCCTACTGTTCTGACCCCAGGCTCTGTCCTGA
CCTCCTCTCAGAGCACTGGTAGCCAGCAGATCTTACATGTCATTCACACTATCCCCTCAGTCAGTCTGCC
AAATAAGATGGGTGGCCTGAAGACCATCCCAGTGGTAGTGCAGTCTCTGCCCATGGTGTATACTACTTTG
CCTGCAGATGGGGGCCCTGCAGCCATTACAGTCCCACTCATTGGAGGAGATGGTAAAAATGCTGGATCAG
GAGCACAAAGGCCAAGGTGGATGTTCTCACATCTGGACTAGTAATGAACTAGTCCGTAACTTGAAAGTAT
TTCGATTTCTTGGCTTTATATATCTTGTGGAAAGGACGAATGCGTCGGTTAATCTATTCTCATACGCGTT
AAGTCGACAATCAACCTCTGGATTACAAAATTTGTGAAAGATTGACTGGTATTCTTAACTATGTTGCTCC
TTTTACGCTATGTGGATACGCTGCTTTAATGCCTTTGTATCATGCTATTGCTTCCCGTATGGCTTTCATT
TTCTCCTCCTTGTATAAATCCTGGTTGCTGTCTCTTTATGAGGAGTTGTGGCCCGTTGTCAGGCAACGTG
GCGTGGTGTGCACTGTGTTTGCTGACGCAACCCCCACTGGTTGGGGCATTGCCACCACCTGTCAGCTCCT
TTCCGGGACTTTCGCTTTCCCCCTCCCTATTGCCACGGCGGAACTCATCGCCGCCTGCCTTGCCCGCTGC
TGGACAGGGGCTCGGCTGTTGGGCACTGACAATTCCGTGGTGTTGTCGGGGAAATCATCGTCCTTTCCTT
GGCTGCTCGCCTGTGTTGCCACCTGGATTCTGCGCGGGACGTCCTTCTGCTACGTCCCTTCGGCCCTCAA
TCCAGCGGACCTTCCTTCCCGCGGCCTGCTGCCGGCTCTGCGGCCTCTTCCGCGTCTTCGCCTTCGCCCT
CAGACGAGTCGGATCTCCCTTTGGGCCGCCTCCCCGCGTCGACTTTAAGACCAATGACTTACAAGGCAGC
TGTAGATCTTAGCCACTTTTTAAAAGAAAAGGGGGGACTGGAAGGGCTAATTCACTCCCAACGAAGACAA
GATCTGCTTTTTGCTTGTACTGGGTCTCTCTGGTTAGACCAGATCTGAGCCTGGGAGCTCTCTGGCTAAC
TAGGGAACCCACTGCTTAAGCCTCAATAAAGCTTGCCTTGAGTGCTTCAAGTAGTGTGTGCCCGTCTGTT
GTGTGACTCTGGTAACTAGAGATCCCTCAGACCCTTTTAGTCAGTGTGGAAAATCTCTAGCAGTACGTAT
AGTAGTTCATGTCATCTTATTATTCAGTATTTATAACTTGCAAAGAAATGAATATCAGAGAGTGAGAGGA
ACTTGTTTATTGCAGCTTATAATGGTTACAAATAAAGCAATAGCATCACAAATTTCACAAATAAAGCATT
TTTTTCACTGCATTCTAGTTGTGGTTTGTCCAAACTCATCAATGTATCTTATCATGTCTGGCTCTAGCTA
TCCCGCCCCTAACTCCGCCCATCCCGCCCCTAACTCCGCCCAGTTCCGCCCATTCTCCGCCCCATGGCTG
ACTAATTTTTTTTATTTATGCAGAGGCCGAGGCCGCCTCGGCCTCTGAGCTATTCCAGAAGTAGTGAGGA
GGCTTTTTTGGAGGCCTAGGGACGTACCCAATTCGCCCTATAGTGAGTCGTATTACGCGCGCTCACTGGC
CGTCGTTTTACAACGTCGTGACTGGGAAAACCCTGGCGTTACCCAACTTAATCGCCTTGCAGCACATCCC
CCTTTCGCCAGCTGGCGTAATAGCGAAGAGGCCCGCACCGATCGCCCTTCCCAACAGTTGCGCAGCCTGA
ATGGCGAATGGG
[124 nt withheld, positions 6383-6506]
C
[91 nt withheld, positions 6508-6598]
A
[49 nt withheld, positions 6600-6648]
CCTTTGACGTTGGAGTCCACGTTCTTT
[37 nt withheld, positions 6676-6712]
ACCCTATCTCGGTCTATTCTTTTGATTTATAAGGGATTTTGCCGATTTCGGCCTATTGGTTAAAAAATGA
GCTGATTTAACAAAAATTTAACGCGAATTTTAACAAAATATTAACGCTTACAATTTAGGTGGCACTTTTC
GGGGAAATGTGCGCGGAACCCCTATTTGTTTATTTTTCTAAATACATTCAAATATGTATCCGCTCATGAG
ACAATAACCCTGATAAATGCTTCAATAATATTGAAAAAGGAAGAGTATGAGTATTCAACATTTCCGTGTC
GCCCTTATTCCCTTTTTTGCGGCATTTTGCCTTCCTGTTTTTGCTCACCCAGAAACGCTGGTGAAAGTAA
AAGATGCTGAAGATCAGTTGGGTGCACGAGTGGGTTACATCGAACTGGATCTCAACAGCGGTAAGATCCT
TGAGAGTTTTCGCCCCGAAGAACGTTTTCCAATGATGAGCACTTTTAAAGTTCTGCTATGTGGCGCGGTA
TTATCCCGTATTGACGCCGGGCAAGAGCAACTCGGTCGCCGCATACACTATTCTCAGAATGACTTGGTTG
AGTACTCACCAGTCACAGAAAAGCATCTTACGGATGGCATGACAGTAAGAGAATTATGCAGTGCTGCCAT
AACCATGAGTGATAACACTGCGGCCAACTTACTTCTGACAACGATCGGAGGACCGAAGGAGCTAACCGCT
TTTTTGCACAACATGGGGGATCATGTAACTCGCCTTGATCGTTGGGAACCGGAGCTGAATGAAGCCATAC
CAAACGACGAGCGTGACACCACGATGCCTGTAGCAATGGCAACAACGTTGCGCAAACTATTAACTGGCGA
ACTACTTACTCTAGCTTCCCGGCAACAATTAATAGACTGGATGGAGGCGGATAAAGTTGCAGGACCACTT
CTGCGCTCGGCCCTTCCGGCTGGCTGGTTTATTGCTGATAAATCTGGAGCCGGTGAGCGTGGGTCTCGCG
GTATCATTGCAGCACTGGGGCCAGATGGTAAGCCCTCCCGTATCGTAGTTATCTACACGACGGGGAGTCA
GGCAACTATGGATGAACGAAATAGACAGATCGCTGAGATAGGTGCCTCACTGATTAAGCATTGGTAACTG
TCAGACCAAGTTTACTCATATATACTTTAGATTGATTTAAAACTTCATTTTTAATTTAAAAGGATCTAGG
TGAAGATCCTTTTTGATAATCTCATGACCAAAATCCCTTAACGTGAGTTTTCGTTCCACTGAGCGTCAGA
CCCCGTAGAAAAGATCAAAGGATCTTCTTGAGATCCTTTTTTTCTGCGCGTAATCTGCTGCTTGCAAACA
AAAAAACCACCGCTACCAGCGGTGGTTTGTTTGCCGGATCAAGAGCTACCAACTCTTTTTCCGAAGGTAA
CTGGCTTCAGCAGAGCGCAGATACCAAATACTGTTCTTCTAGTGTAGCCGTAGTTAGGCCACCACTTCAA
GAACTCTGTAGCACCGCCTACATACCTCGCTCTGCTAATCCTGTTACCAGTGGCTGCTGCCAGTGGCGAT
AAGTCGTGTCTTACCGGGTTGGACTCAAGACGATAGTTACCGGATAAGGCGCAGCGGTCGGGCTGAACGG
GGGGTTCGTGCACACAGCCCAGCTTGGAGCGAACGACCTACACCGAACTGAGATACCTACAGCGTGAGCT
ATGAGAAAGCGCCACGCTTCCCGAAGGGAGAAAGGCGGACAGGTATCCGGTAAGCGGCAGGGTCGGAACA
GGAGAGCGCACGAGGGAGCTTCCAGGGGGAAACGCCTGGTATCTTTATAGTCCTGTCGGGTTTCGCCACC
TCTGACTTGAGCGTCGATTTTTGTGATGCTCGTCAGGGGGGCGGAGCCTATGGAAAAACGCCAGCAACGC
GGCCTTTTTACGGTTCCTGGCCTTTTGCTGGCCTTTTGCTCACATGTTCTTTCCTGCGTTATCCCCTGAT
TCTGTGGATAACCGTATTACCGCCTTTGAGTGAGCTGATACCGCTCGCCGCAGCCGAACGACCGAGCGCA
GCGAGTCAGTGAGCGAGGAAGCGGAAGAGCGCCCAATACGCAAACCGCCTCTCCCCGCGCGTTGGCCGAT
TCATTAATGCAGCTGGCACGACAGGTTTCCCGACTGGAAAGCGGGCAGTGAGCGCAACGCAATTAATGTG
AGTTAGCTCACTCATTAGGCACCCCAGGCTTTACACTTTATGCTTCCGGCTCGTATGTTGTGTGGAATTG
TGAGCGGATAACAATTTCACACAGGAAACAGCTATGACCATGATTACGCCAAGCGCGCAATTAACCCTCA
CTAAAGGGAACAAAAGCTGGAGCTGCAAGC
