>Addgene plasmid #141781 | TFORF0990 | depositor partial sequence | sequence record 277480 | Insert
ACCGCCACCATGGTCGATATGGATAAACTCATAAACAACTTGGAGGTCCAACTTAATTCAGAAGGTGGCT
CAATGCAGGTATTCAAGCAGGTCACTGCTTCTGTTCGGAACAGAGATCCCCCTGAGATAGAATACAGAAG
TAATATGACTTCTCCAACACTCCTGGATGCCAACCCCATGGAGAACCCAGCACTGTTTAATGACATCAAG
ATTGAGCCCCCAGAAGAACTTTTGGCTAGTGATTTCAGCCTGCCCCAAGTGGAACCAGTTGACCTCTCCT
TTCACAAGCCCAAGGCTCCTCTCCAGCCTGCTAGCATGCTACAAGCTCCAATACGTCCCCCCAAGCCACA
GTCTTCTCCCCAGACCCTTGTGGTGTCCACGTCAACATCTGACATGAGCACTTCAGCAAACATTCCTACT
GTTCTGACCCCAGGCTCTGTCCTGACCTCCTCTCAGAGCACTGGTAGCCAGCAGATCTTACATGTCATTC
ACACTATCCCCTCAGTCAGTCTGCCAAATAAGATGGGTGGCCTGAAGACCATCCCAGTGGTAGTGCAGTC
TCTGCCCATGGTGTATACTACTTTGCCTGCAGATGGGGGCCCTGCAGCCATTACAGTCCCACTCATTGGA
GGAGATGGTAAAAATGCTGGATCAGGAGCACAAAGGCCAAGGTGGATGTTCTCACATCTGGACTAGTAAT
GAACTAGTCCGTAACTTGAAAGTATTTCGATTTCTTGGCTTTATATATCTTGTGGAAAGGACGAATGCGT
CGGTTAATCTATTCTCAT
