>Addgene plasmid #141781 | TFORF0990 | depositor partial sequence | sequence record 277481 | Barcode
ATGCGTCGGTTAATCTATTCTCAT
